Addgene plasmid #83485: p2CT-His-MBP-Lbu_C2c2_R472A_H477A_R1048A_H1053A
Purpose: Bacterial expression of L. buccalis C2c2 CRISPR effector (double HEPN nuclease 1 and 2 inactive mutant).
Depositing lab: Jennifer Doudna. Depositing organization: University of California, Berkeley. Publication: Two distinct RNase activities of CRISPR-C2c2 enable guide-RNA processing and RNA detection. East-Seletsky A, O'Connell MR, Knight SC, Burstein D, Cate JH, Tjian R, Doudna JA. Nature. 2016 Sep 26. doi: 10.1038/nature19802. PubMed 27669025.
Backbone
  Vector backbone: p2CT
  Backbone size w/o insert (bp): 5960
  Total vector size (bp): 9437
  Vector type: Bacterial Expression, CRISPR
Growth in bacteria
  Bacterial resistance: Ampicillin, 100 μg/mL
  Growth temperature: 37°C
  Growth strain: DH5alpha
  Copy number: Unknown
Gene/Insert
  Gene/Insert name: Lbu_C2c2_R472A_H477A_R1048A_H1053A (alt name: LbuCas13a)
  Species: Leptotrichia buccalis
  Insert size (bp): 3477
  Mutation: R472A, H477A, R1048A, H1053A
  GenBank ID: GI_506250229
  Tag / fusion protein: His6-MBP (N terminal on insert)
  Cloning method: Ligation Independent Cloning
  Sequencing primers: 5′ MBP forward
Terms and licenses: Academic/Nonprofit Terms; Industry Terms: Not Available to Industry
Depositor comments: Codon optimized for E. Coli expression. His-MBP fusion tag can be removed with TEV protease.
How to cite: p2CT-His-MBP-Lbu_C2c2_R472A_H477A_R1048A_H1053A was a gift from Jennifer Doudna (Addgene plasmid # 83485 ; http://n2t.net/addgene:83485 ; RRID:Addgene_83485)
