[The description below was written by a language model from this plasmid's Addgene catalogue record, the feature table of its GenBank file and pLannotate feature annotations shown in this document.]
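Description:
p2CT-His-MBP-Lbu_C2c2_R472A_H477A_R1048A_H1053A is a 9.4 kb bacterial expression plasmid built on the p2CT backbone for producing a catalytically inactivated form of the Leptotrichia buccalis C2c2 (Cas13a) CRISPR effector in E. coli. The backbone is pBR322-like. It carries a ColE1/pMB1-type origin together with the bom region and the rop gene, which normally restrains copy number, although the record lists copy number as unknown. Selection is by ampicillin through the bla gene and its own promoter. The tet promoter and tetracycline-resistance sequence are annotated only as fragments flanking the expression cassette, so that marker appears to be interrupted and is not listed as a usable resistance.

The expression cassette is driven by a T7 promoter with the phage T7 gene 10 ribosome binding site and closed by a T7 terminator, so it requires a host that supplies T7 RNA polymerase. The open reading frame encodes an N-terminal 6xHis tag, a signal-sequence-less (cytosolic) maltose binding protein, a TEV protease site and then the 3,477 bp, E. coli codon-optimized cas13a coding sequence, inserted by ligation independent cloning. The His tag supports affinity purification, MBP is commonly used to aid solubility, and the depositor notes that TEV cleavage removes the whole fusion tag. The R472A and H477A substitutions, together with R1048A and H1053A, disable both HEPN nuclease motifs, giving a double-HEPN-inactive protein. Such a protein is suited to use as a nuclease-dead control or for separating HEPN-dependent RNA cleavage from the enzyme's other activities, such as guide-RNA processing. A short annotated SET1 fragment downstream of the insert is probably backbone remnant. The accompanying GenBank record covers only 953 bp and has no annotated features, so the description rests on the full-sequence feature table.
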