Features (pLannotate 1.2.2; 17 found; start..end, strand, type, name):
    104..208     +  promoter       AmpR promoter: bla
    209..1069    +  CDS            AmpR: β-lactamase; bla; confers resistance to ampicillin, carbenicillin, and related antibiotics
   1240..1828    +  rep_origin     ori: high-copy-number ColE1/pMB1/pBR322/pUC origin of replication
   2014..2156    -  misc_feature   bom: basis of mobility region from pBR322
   2258..2449    -  CDS            rop: Rop protein, which maintains plasmids at low copy number; rop
   2466..2846    +  CDS            YPB1_ECOLX: Protein predicted: Swiss-Prot protein existence level 4. From Escherichia coli.
   3088..3988    -  CDS            TcR (fragment): tetracycline efflux protein; tet; confers resistance to tetracycline
   4010..4028    +  promoter       T7 promoter: promoter for bacteriophage T7 RNA polymerase
   4117..4139    +  RBS            RBS: efficient ribosome binding site from bacteriophage T7 gene 10 (Olins and Rangwala, 1989)
   4159..4176    +  CDS            6xHis: 6xHis affinity tag
   4186..5286    +  CDS            MBP: maltose binding protein from E. coli; malE (mutated); This version of the gene does not encode a signal sequence, so MBP will remain in the cytosol.
   5341..5357    +  CDS            TEV site (fragment): tobacco etch virus (TEV) protease recognition and cleavage site
   5368..8844    +  CDS            cas13a: CS13A_LEPBD - Also known as c2c2
   8930..8979    +  CDS            SET1 (fragment): solubility-enhancement tag derived from T7 phage gene 10B
   8987..9034    +  terminator     T7 terminator: transcription terminator for bacteriophage T7 RNA polymerase
   9060..9352    -  CDS            TcR (fragment): tetracycline efflux protein; tet; confers resistance to tetracycline
   9400..9428    -  promoter       tet promoter: E. coli promoter for tetracycline efflux protein gene
>Addgene plasmid #83485 | p2CT-His-MBP-Lbu_C2c2_R472A_H477A_R1048A_H1053A | depositor full sequence | sequence record 159341 | p2CT-His-MBP-Lbu_C2c2_R472A_H477A_R1048A_H1053A sequence 9437 bps
TTCTTGAAGACGAAAGGGCCTCGTGATACGCCTATTTTTATAGGTTAATGTCATGATAATAATGGTTTCT
TAGACGTCAGGTGGCACTTTTCGGGGAAATGTGCGCGGAACCCCTATTTGTTTATTTTTCTAAATACATT
CAAATATGTATCCGCTCATGAGACAATAACCCTGATAAATGCTTCAATAACATTGAAAAAGGAAGAGTAT
GAGTATTCAACATTTCCGTGTCGCCCTTATTCCCTTTTTTGCGGCATTTTGCCTTCCTGTTTTTGCTCAC
CCAGAAACGCTGGTGAAAGTAAAAGATGCTGAAGATCAGTTGGGTGCACGAGTGGGTTACATCGAACTGG
ATCTCAACAGCGGTAAGATCCTTGAGAGTTTTCGCCCCGAAGAACGTTTTCCAATGATGAGCACTTTTAA
AGTTCTGCTATGTGGCGCGGTATTATCCCGTGTTGACGCCGGGCAAGAGCAACTCGGTCGCCGCATACAC
TATTCTCAGAATGACTTGGTTGAGTACTCACCAGTCACAGAAAAGCATCTTACGGATGGCATGACAGTAA
GAGAATTATGCAGTGCTGCCATAACCATGAGTGATAACACTGCGGCCAACTTACTTCTGACAACGATCGG
AGGACCGAAGGAGCTAACCGCTTTTTTGCACAACATGGGGGATCATGTAACTCGCCTTGATCGTTGGGAA
CCGGAGCTGAATGAAGCCATACCAAACGACGAGCGTGACACCACGATGCCTGCAGCAATGGCAACAACGT
TGCGCAAACTATTAACTGGCGAACTACTTACTCTAGCTTCCCGGCAACAATTAATAGACTGGATGGAGGC
GGATAAAGTTGCAGGACCACTTCTGCGCTCGGCCCTTCCGGCTGGCTGGTTTATTGCTGATAAATCTGGA
GCCGGTGAGCGTGGGTCTCGCGGTATCATTGCAGCACTGGGGCCAGATGGTAAGCCCTCCCGTATCGTAG
TTATCTACACGACGGGGAGTCAGGCAACTATGGATGAACGAAATAGACAGATCGCTGAGATAGGTGCCTC
ACTGATTAAGCATTGGTAACTGTCAGACCAAGTTTACTCATATATACTTTAGATTGATTTAAAACTTCAT
TTTTAATTTAAAAGGATCTAGGTGAAGATCCTTTTTGATAATCTCATGACCAAAATCCCTTAACGTGAGT
TTTCGTTCCACTGAGCGTCAGACCCCGTAGAAAAGATCAAAGGATCTTCTTGAGATCCTTTTTTTCTGCG
CGTAATCTGCTGCTTGCAAACAAAAAAACCACCGCTACCAGCGGTGGTTTGTTTGCCGGATCAAGAGCTA
CCAACTCTTTTTCCGAAGGTAACTGGCTTCAGCAGAGCGCAGATACCAAATACTGTCCTTCTAGTGTAGC
CGTAGTTAGGCCACCACTTCAAGAACTCTGTAGCACCGCCTACATACCTCGCTCTGCTAATCCTGTTACC
AGTGGCTGCTGCCAGTGGCGATAAGTCGTGTCTTACCGGGTTGGACTCAAGACGATAGTTACCGGATAAG
GCGCAGCGGTCGGGCTGAACGGGGGGTTCGTGCACACAGCCCAGCTTGGAGCGAACGACCTACACCGAAC
TGAGATACCTACAGCGTGAGCTATGAGAAAGCGCCACGCTTCCCGAAGGGAGAAAGGCGGACAGGTATCC
GGTAAGCGGCAGGGTCGGAACAGGAGAGCGCACGAGGGAGCTTCCAGGGGGAAACGCCTGGTATCTTTAT
AGTCCTGTCGGGTTTCGCCACCTCTGACTTGAGCGTCGATTTTTGTGATGCTCGTCAGGGGGGCGGAGCC
TATGGAAAAACGCCAGCAACGCGGCCTTTTTACGGTTCCTGGCCTTTTGCTGGCCTTTTGCTCACATGTT
CTTTCCTGCGTTATCCCCTGATTCTGTGGATAACCGTATTACCGCCTTTGAGTGAGCTGATACCGCTCGC
CGCAGCCGAACGACCGAGCGCAGCGAGTCAGTGAGCGAGGAAGCGGAAGAGCGCCTGATGCGGTATTTTC
TCCTTACGCATCTGTGCGGTATTTCACACCGCATATATGGTGCACTCTCAGTACAATCTGCTCTGATGCC
GCATAGTTAAGCCAGTATACACTCCGCTATCGCTACGTGACTGGGTCATGGCTGCGCCCCGACACCCGCC
AACACCCGCTGACGCGCCCTGACGGGCTTGTCTGCTCCCGGCATCCGCTTACAGACAAGCTGTGACCGTC
TCCGGGAGCTGCATGTGTCAGAGGTTTTCACCGTCATCACCGAAACGCGCGAGGCAGCTGCGGTAAAGCT
CATCAGCGTGGTCGTGAAGCGATTCACAGATGTCTGCCTGTTCATCCGCGTCCAGCTCGTTGAGTTTCTC
CAGAAGCGTTAATGTCTGGCTTCTGATAAAGCGGGCCATGTTAAGGGCGGTTTTTTCCTGTTTGGTCACT
GATGCCTCCGTGTAAGGGGGATTTCTGTTCATGGGGGTAATGATACCGATGAAACGAGAGAGGATGCTCA
CGATACGGGTTACTGATGATGAACATGCCCGGTTACTGGAACGTTGTGAGGGTAAACAACTGGCGGTATG
GATGCGGCGGGACCAGAGAAAAATCACTCAGGGTCAATGCCAGCGCTTCGTTAATACAGATGTAGGTGTT
CCACAGGGTAGCCAGCAGCATCCTGCGATGCAGATCCGGAACATAATGGTGCAGGGCGCTGACTTCCGCG
TTTCCAGACTTTACGAAACACGGAAACCGAAGACCATTCATGTTGTTGCTCAGGTCGCAGACGTTTTGCA
GCAGCAGTCGCTTCACGTTCGCTCGCGTATCGGTGATTCATTCTGCTAACCAGTAAGGCAACCCCGCCAG
CCTAGCCGGGTCCTCAACGACAGGAGCACGATCATGCGCACCCGTGGCCAGGACCCAACGCTGCCCGAGA
TGCGCCGCGTGCGGCTGCTGGAGATGGCGGACGCGATGGATATGTTCTGCCAAGGGTTGGTTTGCGCATT
CACAGTTCTCCGCAAGAATTGATTGGCTCCAATTCTTGGAGTGGTGAATCCGTTAGCGAGGTGCCGCCGG
CTTCCATTCAGGTCGAGGTGGCCCGGCTCCATGCACCGCGACGCAACGCGGGGAGGCAGACAAGGTATAG
GGCGGCGCCTACAATCCATGCCAACCCGTTCCATGTGCTCGCCGAGGCGGCATAAATCGCCGTGACGATC
AGCGGTCCAGTGATCGAAGTTAGGCTGGTAAGAGCCGCGAGCGATCCTTGAAGCTGTCCCTGATGGTCGT
CATCTACCTGCCTGGACAGCATGGCCTGCAACGCGGGCATCCCGATGCCGCCGGAAGCGAGAAGAATCAT
AATGGGGAAGGCCATCCAGCCTCGCGTCGCGAACGCCAGCAAGACGTAGCCCAGCGCGTCGGCCGCCATG
CCGGCGATAATGGCCTGCTTCTCGCCGAAACGTTTGGTGGCGGGACCAGTGACGAAGGCTTGAGCGAGGG
CGTGCAAGATTCCGAATACCGCAAGCGACAGGCCGATCATCGTCGCGCTCCAGCGAAAGCGGTCCTCGCC
GAAAATGACCCAGAGCGCTGCCGGCACCTGTCCTACGAGTTGCATGATAAAGAAGACAGTCATAAGTGCG
GCGACGATAGTCATGCCCCGCGCCCACCGGAAGGAGCTGACTGGGTTGAAGGCTCTCAAGGGCATCGGTC
GACGCTCTCCCTTATGCGACTCCTGCATTAGGAAGCAGCCCAGTAGTAGGTTGAGGCCGTTGAGCACCGC
CGCCGCAAGGAATGGTGCATGCAAGGAGATGGCGCCCAACAGTCCCCCGGCCACGGGGCCTGCCACCATA
CCCACGCCGAAACAAGCGCTCATGAGCCCGAAGTGGCGAGCCCGATCTTCCCCATCGGTGATGTCGGCGA
TATAGGCGCCAGCAACCGCACCTGTGGCGCCGGTGATGCCGGCCACGATGCGTCCGGCGTAGAGGATCGA
GATCTCGATCCCGCGAAATTAATACGACTCACTATAGGGAGACCACAACGGTTTCCCTCTAGTGCCGGCT
CCGGAGAGCTCTTTAATTAAGCGGCCGCCCTGCAGGACTCGAGTTCTAGAAATAATTTTGTTTAACTTTA
AGAAGGAGATATACATATGAAATCTTCTCACCATCACCATCACCATGGTTCTTCTATGAAAATCGAAGAA
GGTAAACTGGTAATCTGGATTAACGGCGATAAAGGCTATAACGGTCTCGCTGAAGTCGGTAAGAAATTCG
AGAAAGATACCGGAATTAAAGTCACCGTTGAGCATCCGGATAAACTGGAAGAGAAATTCCCACAGGTTGC
GGCAACTGGCGATGGCCCTGACATTATCTTCTGGGCACACGACCGCTTTGGTGGCTACGCTCAATCTGGC
CTGTTGGCTGAAATCACCCCGGACAAAGCGTTCCAGGACAAGCTGTATCCGTTTACCTGGGATGCCGTAC
GTTACAACGGCAAGCTGATTGCTTACCCGATCGCTGTTGAAGCGTTATCGCTGATTTATAACAAAGATCT
GCTGCCGAACCCGCCAAAAACCTGGGAAGAGATCCCGGCGCTGGATAAAGAACTGAAAGCGAAAGGTAAG
AGCGCGCTGATGTTCAACCTGCAAGAACCGTACTTCACCTGGCCGCTGATTGCTGCTGACGGGGGTTATG
CGTTCAAGTATGAAAACGGCAAGTACGACATTAAAGACGTGGGCGTGGATAACGCTGGCGCGAAAGCGGG
TCTGACCTTCCTGGTTGACCTGATTAAAAACAAACACATGAATGCAGACACCGATTACTCCATCGCAGAA
GCTGCCTTTAATAAAGGCGAAACAGCGATGACCATCAACGGCCCGTGGGCATGGTCCAACATCGACACCA
GCAAAGTGAATTATGGTGTAACGGTACTGCCGACCTTCAAGGGTCAACCATCCAAACCGTTCGTTGGCGT
GCTGAGCGCAGGTATTAACGCCGCCAGTCCGAACAAAGAGCTGGCAAAAGAGTTCCTCGAAAACTATCTG
CTGACTGATGAAGGTCTGGAAGCGGTTAATAAAGACAAACCGCTGGGTGCCGTAGCGCTGAAGTCTTACG
AGGAAGAGTTGGCGAAAGATCCACGTATTGCCGCCACTATGGAAAACGCCCAGAAAGGTGAAATCATGCC
GAACATCCCGCAGATGTCCGCTTTCTGGTATGCCGTGCGTACTGCGGTGATCAACGCCGCCAGCGGTCGT
CAGACTGTCGATGAAGCCCTGAAAGACGCGCAGACTAATTCGAGCTCGAACAACAACAACAATAACAATA
ACAACAACCTCGGGATCGAGGAAAACCTGTACTTCCAATCCAATGCAATGAAAGTGACGAAGGTAGGAGG
CATTTCGCATAAGAAGTACACGTCCGAAGGCCGCTTAGTGAAGTCAGAATCGGAAGAAAATCGCACAGAC
GAACGTCTGTCGGCGTTGCTTAATATGCGCCTTGACATGTATATCAAGAATCCCAGCAGCACGGAAACCA
AGGAAAATCAAAAACGCATTGGGAAATTAAAGAAATTCTTCTCAAACAAAATGGTCTATCTTAAAGACAA
TACCTTGAGTTTGAAGAATGGGAAAAAGGAGAACATTGATCGTGAGTATTCTGAGACTGACATCCTTGAG
AGCGATGTCCGTGACAAGAAAAACTTCGCCGTGTTGAAAAAGATCTATCTGAATGAAAACGTGAACTCGG
AGGAATTGGAAGTTTTTCGTAACGACATTAAGAAGAAACTGAACAAAATCAACAGCCTGAAGTACTCATT
TGAAAAGAATAAGGCGAATTATCAAAAGATTAATGAGAATAACATCGAGAAGGTTGAAGGTAAGTCAAAG
CGTAACATTATTTACGATTATTATCGTGAGTCAGCGAAACGTGACGCTTATGTAAGCAATGTGAAAGAAG
CCTTTGATAAGCTTTACAAGGAAGAGGACATTGCAAAACTTGTTCTTGAAATTGAGAACCTTACGAAGTT
AGAGAAATACAAGATTCGCGAGTTCTACCACGAAATTATTGGACGTAAGAATGACAAGGAAAACTTTGCA
AAAATCATCTACGAAGAAATCCAGAATGTTAATAACATGAAAGAGTTGATCGAGAAGGTACCGGACATGA
GTGAGTTGAAAAAGAGCCAAGTATTTTACAAGTATTACTTAGACAAAGAAGAGTTGAACGACAAGAACAT
CAAATACGCGTTTTGTCATTTCGTGGAAATCGAAATGAGTCAGTTGCTGAAGAACTACGTATATAAGCGC
TTAAGTAATATCTCGAATGACAAAATTAAGCGTATCTTTGAATACCAGAACTTGAAAAAATTGATCGAAA
ATAAGCTGTTAAACAAACTTGACACGTACGTCCGTAATTGTGGAAAGTATAATTATTATTTGCAAGACGG
CGAAATTGCCACTTCAGATTTCATCGCCCGCAACCGTCAGAATGAAGCGTTTCTTCGCAACATCATTGGG
GTGTCATCTGTGGCCTACTTTTCTCTTCGCAACATTCTTGAAACGGAGAACGAGAATGATATTACTGGGC
GTATGCGCGGCAAAACAGTTAAGAACAATAAAGGTGAAGAGAAGTACGTGTCCGGAGAAGTTGATAAGAT
CTATAATGAAAATAAGAAGAACGAGGTTAAGGAGAACTTAAAAATGTTCTATTCGTACGATTTCAATATG
GACAACAAGAATGAAATCGAAGATTTCTTCGCCAACATCGACGAGGCGATTTCTTCCATCGCTCACGGTA
TTGTCGCCTTCAACTTGGAATTAGAAGGTAAGGATATCTTTGCGTTCAAGAACATTGCGCCATCCGAAAT
CTCAAAGAAGATGTTTCAGAATGAGATTAACGAGAAAAAACTGAAATTGAAGATCTTTCGTCAACTGAAC
TCTGCCAACGTGTTCCGCTATCTCGAAAAGTATAAAATTCTGAATTACCTTAAACGTACACGCTTCGAGT
TTGTCAATAAAAATATCCCATTCGTCCCGTCTTTCACCAAATTATATTCGCGCATTGATGACCTGAAGAA
TAGTCTTGGGATTTACTGGAAAACTCCGAAAACAAACGACGACAATAAGACTAAGGAGATTATTGATGCC
CAAATCTATTTGCTTAAAAACATCTATTACGGGGAGTTCCTGAATTATTTCATGTCGAACAATGGTAATT
TCTTTGAGATTTCTAAAGAAATCATCGAATTGAACAAGAACGATAAACGCAACTTAAAGACTGGGTTTTA
CAAGCTGCAAAAGTTTGAAGACATCCAGGAGAAGATTCCAAAGGAATACTTGGCGAATATCCAGTCCCTG
TACATGATTAATGCCGGTAATCAGGACGAAGAAGAAAAGGACACTTATATTGATTTCATTCAAAAGATCT
TCTTAAAGGGATTTATGACGTATCTTGCTAATAACGGTCGTTTAAGTCTGATTTACATCGGCTCGGATGA
AGAAACAAATACGTCATTAGCAGAAAAGAAGCAAGAGTTTGACAAGTTCTTGAAGAAGTACGAGCAGAAC
AATAATATCAAGATCCCCTATGAGATCAATGAATTCCTGCGTGAGATCAAACTGGGAAACATCCTGAAGT
ATACTGAGCGTTTAAACATGTTCTACCTTATCTTAAAGCTTTTGAATCACAAGGAGCTGACAAATCTGAA
GGGTAGTCTTGAAAAATATCAGTCTGCCAATAAGGAAGAAGCGTTCTCTGACCAATTGGAGTTAATTAAC
CTGCTTAACCTTGACAACAACCGCGTGACGGAAGACTTCGAATTAGAGGCCGACGAGATTGGAAAATTTC
TTGATTTCAATGGCAACAAAGTTAAGGATAACAAGGAACTGAAAAAGTTCGATACAAACAAGATCTACTT
TGACGGCGAGAACATTATCAAACACCGTGCCTTCTACAATATTAAGAAATATGGCATGTTAAACTTACTG
GAGAAAATTGCCGACAAGGCTGGATACAAGATCTCGATCGAAGAGCTGAAGAAATACTCCAATAAAAAGA
ATGAGATCGAGAAGAACCATAAGATGCAGGAAAATCTGCACCGCAAATACGCTCGTCCCCGTAAAGACGA
GAAGTTTACAGATGAGGACTATGAAAGTTACAAGCAAGCTATTGAGAATATTGAGGAGTACACCCACCTT
AAGAACAAGGTAGAATTCAATGAGCTGAATTTACTGCAGGGCCTGTTGCTGCGCATTTTACATCGTTTAG
TCGGATATACCTCAATTTGGGAACGCGATCTGCGCTTCCGCCTTAAAGGTGAGTTCCCAGAAAACCAATA
CATCGAAGAGATCTTCAACTTTGAAAATAAGAAGAACGTGAAGTACAAAGGGGGTCAGATTGTAGAGAAA
TACATTAAATTCTACAAGGAATTACATCAAAATGATGAAGTTAAGATCAACAAGTACAGTTCCGCGAATA
TCAAGGTGTTGAAGCAAGAAAAGAAGGACCTTTATATTGCTAATTACATCGCCGCATTCAATTATATTCC
TCACGCCGAGATCTCACTGCTGGAAGTCCTTGAAAATTTGCGTAAATTGCTGTCCTACGATCGCAAACTG
AAAAATGCCGTAATGAAATCAGTAGTTGATATCCTTAAGGAGTATGGTTTTGTAGCCACATTCAAAATCG
GGGCGGACAAGAAGATCGGTATTCAGACACTGGAGAGCGAAAAAATCGTGCATCTTAAGAATCTTAAGAA
GAAGAAGTTAATGACTGACCGCAATTCCGAGGAACTTTGCAAATTGGTGAAGATTATGTTTGAATACAAA
ATGGAAGAGAAAAAGTCTGAAAACTAATAACATTGGAAGTGGATAACGGATCCGCGATCGCGGCGCGCCA
CCTGGTGGCCGGCCGGTACCACGCGTGCGCGCTGATCCGGCTGCTAACAAAGCCCGAAAGGAAGCTGAGT
TGGCTGCTGCCACCGCTGAGCAATAACTAGCATAACCCCTTGGGGCCTCTAAACGGGTCTTGAGGGGTTT
TTTGCTGAAAGGAGGAACTATATCCGGATATCCACAGGACGGGTGTGGTCGCCATGATCGCGTAGTCGAT
AGTGGCTCCAAGTAGCGAAGCGAGCAGGACTGGGCGGCGGCCAAAGCGGTCGGACAGTGCTCCGAGAACG
GGTGCGCATAGAAATTGCATCAACGCATATAGCGCTAGCAGCACGCCATAGTGACTGGCGATGCTGTCGG
AATGGACGATATCCCGCAAGAGGCCCGGCAGTACCGGCATAACCAAGCCTATGCCTACAGCATCCAGGGT
GACGGTGCCGAGGATGACGATGAGCGCATTGTTAGATTTCATACACGGTGCCTGACTGCGTTAGCAATTT
AACTGTGATAAACTACCGCATTAAAGCTTATCGATGATAAGCTGTCAAACATGAGAA
