LOCUS       Exported 953 bp ds-DNA linear SYN 25-MAY-2021
DEFINITION  Bacterial expression of L. buccalis C2c2 CRISPR effector (double
            HEPN nuclease 1 and 2 inactive mutant)..
ACCESSION   .
VERSION     .
KEYWORDS    p2CT-His-MBP-Lbu_C2c2_R472A_H477A_R1048A_H1053A
SOURCE      synthetic DNA construct
  ORGANISM  synthetic DNA construct
REFERENCE   1 (bases 1 to 953)
  AUTHORS   East-Seletsky A, O'Connell MR, Knight SC, Burstein D, Cate JH, Tjian
            R, Doudna JA
  TITLE     Two distinct RNase activities of CRISPR-C2c2 enable guide-RNA
            processing and RNA detection.
  JOURNAL   Nature. 2016 Sep 26. doi: 10.1038/nature19802.
  PUBMED    27669025
REFERENCE   2 (bases 1 to 953)
  AUTHORS   .
  TITLE     Direct Submission
  JOURNAL   Exported May 25, 2021 from SnapGene Server 1.1.58
            http://www.snapgene.com
FEATURES             Location/Qualifiers
     source          1..953
                     /organism="synthetic DNA construct"
                     /mol_type="other DNA"
ORIGIN
        1 gttagcagcc ggatcagcgc gcacgcgtgg taccggccgg ccaccaggtg gcgcgccgcg
       61 atcgcggatc cgttatccac ttccaatgtt attagttttc agactttttc tcttccattt
      121 tgtattcaaa cataatcttc accaatttgc aaagttcctc ggaattgcgg tcagtcatta
      181 acttcttctt cttaagattc ttaagatgca cgattttttc gctctccagt gtctgaatac
      241 cgatcttctt gtccgccccg attttgaatg tggctacaaa accatactcc ttaaggatat
      301 caactactga tttcattacg gcatttttca gtttgcgatc gtaggacagc aatttacgca
      361 aattttcaag gacttccagc agtgagatct cggcgtgagg aatataattg aatgcggcga
      421 tgtaattagc aatataaagg tccttctttt cttgcttcaa caccttgata ttcgcggaac
      481 tgtacttgtt gatcttaact tcatcatttt gatgtaattc cttgtagaat ttaatgtatt
      541 tctctacaat ctgaccccct ttgtacttca cgttcttctt attttcaaag ttgaagatct
      601 cttcgatgta ttggttttct gggaactcac ctttaaggcg gaagcgcaga tcgcgttccc
      661 aaattgaggt atatccgact aaacgatgta aaatgcgcag caacaggccc tgcagtaaat
      721 tcagctcatt gaattctacc ttgttcttaa ggtgggtgta ctcctcaata ttctcaatag
      781 cttgcttgta actttcatag tcctcatctg taaacttctc gtctttacgg ggacgagcgt
      841 atttgcggtg cagattttcc tgcatcttat ggttcttctc gatctcattc tttttattgg
      901 agtatttctt cagctcttcg atcgagatct tgtatccagc cttgtcggca att
//
