>Addgene plasmid #83485 | p2CT-His-MBP-Lbu_C2c2_R472A_H477A_R1048A_H1053A | addgene partial sequence | sequence record 164225 | MBP-F 5'-GATGAAGCCCTGAAAGACGCGCAG-3'
TAACAATAACAACAACCTCGGGATCGAGGAAAACCTGTACTTCCAATCCAATGCAATGAAAGTGACGAAG
GTAGGAGGCATTTCGCATAAGAAGTACACGTCCGAAGGCCGCTTAGTGAAGTCAGAATCGGAAGAAAATC
GCACAGACGAACGTCTGTCGGCGTTGCTTAATATGCGCCTTGACATGTATATCAAGAATCCCAGCAGCAC
GGAAACCAAGGAAAATCAAAAACGCATTGGGAAATTAAAGAAATTCTTCTCAAACAAAATGGTCTATCTT
AAAGACAATACCTTGAGTTTGAAGAATGGGAAAAAGGAGAACATTGATCGTGAGTATTCTGAGACTGACA
TCCTTGAGAGCGATGTCCGTGACAAGAAAAACTTCGCCGTGTTGAAAAAGATCTATCTGAATGAAAACGT
GAACTCGGAGGAATTGGAAGTTTTTCGTAACGACATTAAGAAGAAACTGAACAAAATCAACAGCCTGAAG
TACTCATTTGAAAAGAATAAGGCGAATTATCAAAAGATTAATGAGAATAACATCGAGAAGGTTGAAGGTA
AGTCAAAGCGTAACATTATTTACGATTATTATCGTGAGTCAGCGAAACGTGACGCTTATGTAAGCAATGT
GAAAGAAGCCTTTGATAAGCTTTACAAGGAAGAGGACATTGCAAAACTTGTTCTTGAAATTGAGAACCTT
ACGAAGTTAGAGAAATACAAGATTCGCGAGTTCTACCACGAAATTATTGGACGTAAGAATGACAAGGAAA
ACTTTGCAAAAATCATCTACGAAGAAATCCAGAATGTTAATAACATGAAAGAGTTGATCGAGA
