>Addgene plasmid #83485 | p2CT-His-MBP-Lbu_C2c2_R472A_H477A_R1048A_H1053A | addgene partial sequence | sequence record 164227 | Lbu-C2c2-Fwd 5'-ggtgtcatctgtggcctact-3'
ATTACTGGGCGTATGCGCGGCAAAACAGTTAAGAACAATAAAGGTGAAGAGAAGTACGTGTCCGGAGAAG
TTGATAAGATCTATAATGAAAATAAGAAGAACGAGGTTAAGGAGAACTTAAAAATGTTCTATTCGTACGA
TTTCAATATGGACAACAAGAATGAAATCGAAGATTTCTTCGCCAACATCGACGAGGCGATTTCTTCCATC
GCTCACGGTATTGTCGCCTTCAACTTGGAATTAGAAGGTAAGGATATCTTTGCGTTCAAGAACATTGCGC
CATCCGAAATCTCAAAGAAGATGTTTCAGAATGAGATTAACGAGAAAAAACTGAAATTGAAGATCTTTCG
TCAACTGAACTCTGCCAACGTGTTCCGCTATCTCGAAAAGTATAAAATTCTGAATTACCTTAAACGTACA
CGCTTCGAGTTTGTCAATAAAAATATCCCATTCGTCCCGTCTTTCACCAAATTATATTCGCGCATTGATG
ACCTGAAGAATAGTCTTGGGATTTACTGGAAAACTCCGAAAACAAACGACGACAATAAGACTAAGGAGAT
TATTGATGCCCAAATCTATTTGCTTAAAAACATCTATTACGGGGAGTTCCTGAATTATTTCATGTCGAAC
AATGGTAATTTCTTTGAGATTTCTAAAGAAATCATCGAATTGAACAAGAACGATAAACGCAACTTAAAGA
CTGGGTTTTACAAGCTGCAAAAGTTTGAAGACATCCAGGAGAAGATTCCAAAGGAATACTTGGCGAATAT
CCAGTCCCTGTACATGATTAATGCCGGTAATC
